Addgene plasmid #8450: Retrohair
Purpose: (Empty Backbone)
Depositing lab: Bob Weinberg. Depositing organization: Whitehead Institute for Biomedical Research. Publication: Lentivirus-delivered stable gene silencing by RNAi in primary cells. Stewart SA, Dykxhoorn DM, Palliser D, Mizuno H, Yu EY, An DS, Sabatini DM, Chen IS, Hahn WC, Sharp PA, Weinberg RA, Novina CD. RNA 2003 Apr;9(4):493-501. 10.1261/rna.2192803 PubMed 12649500.
Backbone
  Vector backbone: pBABE
  Vector type: Mammalian Expression, Retroviral, RNAi
  Selectable markers: Puromycin
Growth in bacteria
  Bacterial resistance: Ampicillin, 100 μg/mL
  Growth temperature: 37°C
  Growth strain: DH5alpha
  Copy number: High Copy
Gene/Insert
  Gene/Insert name: None
  Cloning method: Restriction Enzyme; 5′ cloning site AgeI (not destroyed); 3′ cloning site EcoRI (not destroyed)
  Sequencing primers: 5′ pLXSN 5'
Terms and licenses: Academic/Nonprofit Terms; Industry Terms: Not Available to Industry
Depositor comments: Empty Moloney murine leukemia virus (MuLV) retroviral vector for siRNA expression, see also pMKO.1. The 293T cell line can be obtained from the Weinberg lab or GenHunter http://genhunter.com/products/aptag-3/index.html
How to cite: Retrohair was a gift from Bob Weinberg (Addgene plasmid # 8450 ; http://n2t.net/addgene:8450 ; RRID:Addgene_8450)
