[The description below was written by a language model from this plasmid's Addgene catalogue record.]
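Description:
Retrohair is an empty retroviral backbone for RNA interference, built on the pBABE vector and derived from Moloney murine leukemia virus (MuLV). It is classified as a mammalian expression, retroviral and RNAi vector, and it carries no insert as deposited. In bacteria it is maintained as a high-copy plasmid under ampicillin selection, while a puromycin marker allows selection of mammalian cells that have stably integrated the provirus after transduction.

The vector is designed to receive a short hairpin or siRNA-encoding sequence, cloned by restriction digestion between an AgeI site on the 5′ side and an EcoRI site on the 3′ side, both of which are preserved after cloning. The record does not state which promoter drives hairpin expression, nor does it include a feature table, so the exact arrangement of the LTRs, packaging signal, hairpin cassette and puromycin cassette cannot be described from the information given. As with other pBABE-type MuLV vectors, the general principle is that the plasmid is introduced into a packaging cell context to produce replication-defective retroviral particles. These deliver the silencing cassette into dividing target cells, where it integrates and gives stable knockdown. The depositor comments mention the 293T cell line in this context and point to pMKO.1 as a related vector. Retrohair comes from work on virus-delivered stable gene silencing by RNAi in primary cells, and it serves as the starting vector for building gene-specific knockdown constructs.
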