>Addgene plasmid #8450 | Retrohair | addgene partial sequence | sequence record 17022 | 8450 with pLXSN 5'
TCCTTCTCTGGCGCCGGCCGGATCTGTCGACAGGTCGGGCAGGAAGAGGGCCTATTTCCCATGATTCCTT
CATATTTGCATATACGATACAAGGCTGTTAGAGAGATAATTAGAATTAATTTGACTGTAAACACAAAGAT
ATTAGTACAAAATACGTGACGTAGAAAGTAATAATTTCTTGGGTAGTTTGCAGTTTTAAAATTATGTTTT
AAAATGGACTATCATATGCTTACCGTAACTTGAAAGTATTTCGATTTCTTGGCTTTATATATCTTGTGGA
AAGGACGAAACACCGGGCCCTCTAGACTCGAGCGGCCGCCACTGTGCTGGATATCTGCAGAATTCGCCAG
CACAGTGGTCGACCCTGTGGAATGTGTGTCAGTTAGGGTGTGGAAAGTCCCCAGGCTCCCCAGCAGGCAG
AAGTATGCAAAGCATGCATCTCAATTAGTCAGCAACCAGGTGTGGAAAGTCCCCAGGCTCCCCAGCAGGC
AGAAGTATGCAAAGCATGCATCTCAATTAGTCAGCAACCATAGTCCCGCCCCTAACTCCGCCCATCCCGC
CCCTAACTCCGCCCAGTTCCGCCCATTCTCCGCCCCATGGCTGACTAATTTTTTTTATTTATGCAGAGGC
CGAGGCCGCCTCGGCCTCTGAGCTATTCCAGAAGTAGTGAGGAGGCTTTTTTGGAGGCCTAGGCTTTTGC
AAAAAGCTTACCATGA
